>Addgene plasmid #43634 | III-GCTT | depositor partial sequence | sequence record 58899 | III-GCTT sequence 426 bps
CGTCTCGGCTCACCCCAGAGCAGGTCGTGGCAATCGCGAGCAATAACGGCGGAAAACAGGCTTTGGAAAC
GGTGCAGAGGCTCCTTCCAGTGCTGTGCCAAGCGCACGGACTCACCCCAGAGCAGGTCGTGGCGATCGCA
AGCCACGACGGAGGAAAGCAAGCCTTGGAAACAGTACAGAGGCTGTTGCCTGTGCTGTGCCAAGCGCACG
GCCTCACCCCAGAGCAGGTCGTGGCCATTGCCTCGAATGGAGGGGGCAAACAGGCGTTGGAAACCGTACA
ACGATTGCTGCCGGTGCTGTGCCAAGCGCACGGATTAACCCCAGAGCAGGTCGTGGCCATTGCCTCGAAT
GGAGGGGGCAAACAGGCGTTGGAAACCGTACAACGATTGCTGCCGGTGCTGTGCCAAGCGCACGGACTCA
GAGACG
