>Addgene plasmid #43634 | III-GCTT | addgene partial sequence | sequence record 62018 | M13-F20 5'-TGTAAAACGACGGCCAGT-3'
CTATAGGGCGAATTGGGCCCTCTAGATGCATGCTCGAGCGGCCGCCAGTGTGATGGATATCTGCAGAATT
CGCCCTTCTTTCCTGTGCCCACGTCTCTGAGTCCGTGCGCTTGGCACAGCACCGGCAGCAATCGTTGTAC
GGTTTCCAACGCCTGTTTGCCCCCTCCATTCGAGGCAATGGCCACGACCTGCTCTGGGGTTAATCCGTGC
GCTTGGCACAGCACCGGCAGCAATCGTTGTACGGTTTCCAACGCCTGTTTGCCCCCTCCATTCGAGGCAA
TGGCCACGACCTGCTCTGGGGTGAGGCCGTGCGCTTGGCACAGCACAGGCAACAGCCTCTGTACTGTTTC
CAAGGCTTGCTTTCCTCCGTCGTGGCTTGCGATCGCCACGACCTGCTCTGGGGTGAGTCCGTGCGCTTGG
CACAGCACTGGAAGGAGCCTCTGCACCGTTTCCAAAGCCTGTTTTCCGCCGTTATTGCTCGCGATTGCCA
CGACCTGCTCTGGGGTGAGCCGAGACGAAGGGCGAATTCCAGCACACTGGCGGCCGTTACTAGTGGATCC
GAGCTCGGTACCAAGCTTGATGCATAGCTTGAGTATTCTATAGTGTCACCTAAATAGCTTGGCGTAATCA
TGGTCATAGCTGTTTCCTGTGTGAAATTGTTATCCGCTCACAATTCCACACAACATACGAGCCGGAAGCA
TAAAGTGTAAAGCCTGGGGTGCCTAATGAGTGAGCTAACTCACATTAATTGCGTTGCGCTCACTGCCCGC
TTTCCAGTCGGGAAACCTGTCGTGCCAGCTGCATTAATGAATCGGCCAACGCGCGGGGAGAGGCGGTTTG
CGTATTGGGCGCTCTTCCGCTTCCTCGCTCACTGACTCGCTGCGCTCGGTCGTTCGGCTGCGGCG
