[The description below was written by a language model from this plasmid's Addgene catalogue record.]
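Description:
III-GCTT is a bacterial cloning plasmid built on the commercial pCRII-TOPO backbone (about 4.0 kb without insert), into which a 426 bp synthetic fragment was placed by TOPO cloning. It is a high-copy plasmid maintained in E. coli and carries both ampicillin and kanamycin resistance, so either or both drugs can be used for selection. The record lists T7 and M13-reverse as sequencing primers, which matches the priming sites that flank the TOPO cloning position in this backbone. No feature table is provided, so the individual backbone elements are not itemised.

The insert is named only "III-GCTT" and described as synthetic; its internal composition is not stated. The plasmid was deposited with a study describing a TALEN genome-editing system for generating human stem cell-based disease models. In that context the name and size suggest a preassembled block of four TALE repeat modules, about 100 bp each, specifying the nucleotides G, C, T and T. The "III" would then mark the block's position in an ordered assembly of the DNA-binding array. This reading is an inference from the name, insert length and associated publication, not something stated in the record.

The plasmid has no eukaryotic promoter, reporter or expression cassette on record and is classed purely as a cloning vector. It is best understood as a storage and amplification vehicle for one component of a library. The fragment would be recovered from it and combined with other position-specific blocks to build full-length custom TALENs in a separate expression backbone.
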