Addgene plasmid #43634: III-GCTT
Depositing lab: Chad Cowan & Kiran Musunuru. Depositing organization: Harvard University. Publication: A TALEN Genome-Editing System for Generating Human Stem Cell-Based Disease Models. Ding Q, Lee YK, Schaefer EA, Peters DT, Veres A, Kim K, Kuperwasser N, Motola DL, Meissner TB, Hendriks WT, Trevisan M, Gupta RM, Moisan A, Banks E, Friesen M, Schinzel RT, Xia F, Tang A, Xia Y, Figueroa E, Wann A, Ahfeldt T, Daheron L, Zhang F, Rubin LL, Peng LF, Chung RT, Musunuru K, Cowan CA. Cell Stem Cell. 2012 Dec 12. pii: S1934-5909(12)00645-5. doi: 10.1016/j.stem.2012.11.011. PubMed 23246482.
Backbone
  Vector backbone: pCRII-TOPO
  Backbone manufacturer: Invitrogen
  Backbone size w/o insert (bp): 3973
  Vector type: Bacterial Cloning
Growth in bacteria
  Bacterial resistance: Ampicillin and Kanamycin, 100 & 50 μg/mL
  Growth temperature: 37°C
  Growth strain: Top10
  Copy number: High Copy
Gene/Insert
  Gene/Insert name: III-GCTT
  Species: Synthetic
  Insert size (bp): 426
  Cloning method: TOPO Cloning
  Sequencing primers: 5′ T7; 3′ M13-rev
Terms and licenses: Academic/Nonprofit Terms; Industry Terms: Not Available to Industry
How to cite: III-GCTT was a gift from Chad Cowan & Kiran Musunuru (Addgene plasmid # 43634 ; http://n2t.net/addgene:43634 ; RRID:Addgene_43634)
